Addgene plasmid #64388: pRPR1_g2gRNA_RPR1t
Purpose: encodes g2 gRNA
Depositing lab: Timothy Lu. Depositing organization: Massachusetts Institute of Technology. Publication: Tunable and Multifunctional Eukaryotic Transcription Factors Based on CRISPR/Cas. Farzadfard F, Perli SD, Lu TK. ACS Synth Biol. 2013 Sep 11. 10.1021/sb400081r PubMed 23977949.
Backbone
  Vector backbone: pRS425
  Backbone size w/o insert (bp): 4000
  Total vector size (bp): 4020
  Vector type: Yeast Expression
Growth in bacteria
  Bacterial resistance: Ampicillin, 100 μg/mL
  Growth temperature: 37°C
  Growth strain: DH5alpha
  Copy number: High Copy
Gene/Insert
  Gene/Insert name: g2 gRNA
  gRNA/shRNA sequence: GTTGAAAGTATTAGTTAAAG
  Species: S. cerevisiae (budding yeast)
  Promoter: pRPR1
  Cloning method: Gibson Cloning
  Sequencing primers: 5′ CTCTTCTTATTGGCCGGCTGTCTC; 3′ GTTACTATCGCTTTTTTCTTTC
Terms and licenses: Academic/Nonprofit Terms; Industry Terms: Not Available to Industry
How to cite: pRPR1_g2gRNA_RPR1t was a gift from Timothy Lu (Addgene plasmid # 64388 ; http://n2t.net/addgene:64388 ; RRID:Addgene_64388)
