[The description below was written by a language model from this plasmid's Addgene catalogue record.]
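Description:
pRPR1_g2gRNA_RPR1t is a yeast expression plasmid built on the pRS425 backbone that encodes a single CRISPR guide RNA designated g2. pRS425 belongs to the pRS series of yeast–E. coli shuttle vectors and is generally known as a 2μ-based episomal plasmid carrying a LEU2 auxotrophic marker, although the record itself does not list the yeast origin or marker. In bacteria the plasmid is maintained at high copy and selected with ampicillin. The record gives a total size of about 4 kb, with the insert accounting for only roughly 20 bp beyond the stated backbone. This is consistent with the variable spacer portion of the guide being the only element counted as the insert, introduced by Gibson assembly.

The guide RNA is transcribed from the RPR1 promoter. As the plasmid name indicates, it is followed by the RPR1 terminator. RPR1 encodes the RNA component of yeast RNase P and is transcribed by RNA polymerase III, so its regulatory elements suit the production of small, uncapped, non-polyadenylated transcripts such as gRNAs in S. cerevisiae. The insert species is listed as budding yeast, but the record does not say which locus or promoter sequence the g2 spacer targets, and no feature table is available to confirm the scaffold or other elements.

The plasmid carries no Cas9 gene according to the record, so it would be used alongside a separate Cas9-derived protein expression construct. The associated work concerns tunable, multifunctional eukaryotic transcription factors based on CRISPR/Cas, which suggests that g2 directs such a factor to a defined site to regulate gene expression in yeast.
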