>Addgene plasmid #64388 | pRPR1_g2gRNA_RPR1t | addgene partial sequence | sequence record 112663 | T7 5'-TAATACGACTCACTATAGGG-3'
GATGTTTCACAGACTGTGTCAATGACTTCACAACATCAAAGCTAACCAATAAGGAACAAACATGCATCAT
GAAGTGCTCAGAAAAGTTCTTGAAGCATAGCGAACGTGTAGGGCAGCGTTTCCAAGAACAAAACGCTGCC
TTGGGACAAGGCTTGGGCCGATAAGGTGTACTGGCGTATATATATCTAATTATGTATCTCTGGTGTAGCC
CATTTTTAGCATGTAAATATAAAGAGAAACCATATCTAATCTAACCAAATCCAAACAAAATTCAATAGTT
ACTATCGCTTTTTTCTTTCTGTATCGCAAATAAGTGAAAATTAAAAAAGAAAGATTAAATTGGAAGTTGG
ATATGGCTCGAGAAAAAAGCACCGACTCGGTGCCACTTTTTCAAGTTGATAACGGACTAGCCTTATTTTA
ACTTGCTATTTCTAGCTCTAAAACCTTTAACTAATACTTTCAACAAGCTTCTGCCAATCGCAGCTCCCAG
AGTTTCGTTCCCAGCCGCGAGCACCACAGCGTACCATGTGCGCCNCGAGGCCTCAAACGTAAAACAATCG
AAACGAAAAGAAACAGACTATA
